>Addgene plasmid #168864 | pEntry_SARS-CoV-1-Spike | addgene full sequence | sequence record 420611 | Addgene NGS Result
GTAAAACGACGGCCAGTCTTAAGCTCGGGCCCCAAATAATGATTTTATTTTGACTGATAGTGACCTGTTC
GTTGCAACAAATTGATGAGCAATGCTTTTTTATAATGCCAACTTTGTACAAAAAAGCAGAAGGGCCGTCA
AGGCCAGGATCCATGGGATCCTTTATTTTCTTATTATTTCTTACTCTCACTAGTGGTAGTGACCTTGACC
GGTGCACCACTTTTGATGATGTTCAAGCTCCTAATTACACTCAACATACTTCATCTATGAGGGGGGTTTA
CTATCCTGATGAAATTTTTAGATCAGACACTCTTTATTTAACTCAGGATTTATTTCTTCCATTTTATTCT
AATGTTACAGGGTTTCATACTATTAATCATACGTTTGGCAACCCTGTCATACCTTTTAAGGATGGTATTT
ATTTTGCTGCCACAGAGAAATCAAATGTTGTCCGTGGTTGGGTTTTTGGTTCTACCATGAACAACAAGTC
ACAGTCGGTGATTATTATTAACAATTCTACTAATGTTGTTATACGAGCATGTAACTTTGAATTGTGTGAC
AACCCTTTCTTTGCTGTTTCTAAACCCATGGGTACACAGACACATACTATGATATTCGATAATGCATTTA
ATTGCACTTTCGAGTACATATCTGATGCCTTTTCGCTTGATGTTTCAGAAAAGTCAGGTAATTTTAAACA
CTTACGAGAGTTTGTGTTTAAAAATAAAGATGGGTTTCTCTATGTTTATAAGGGCTATCAACCTATAGAT
GTAGTTCGTGATCTACCTTCTGGTTTTAACACTTTGAAACCTATTTTTAAGTTGCCTCTTGGTATTAACA
TTACAAATTTTAGAGCCATTCTTACAGCCTTTTCACCTGCTCAAGACATTTGGGGCACGTCAGCTGCAGC
CTATTTTGTTGGCTATTTAAAGCCAACTACATTTATGCTCAAGTATGATGAAAATGGTACAATCACAGAT
GCTGTTGATTGTTCTCAAAATCCACTTGCTGAACTCAAATGCTCTGTTAAGAGCTTTGAGATTGACAAAG
GAATTTACCAGACCTCTAATTTCAGGGTTGTTCCCTCAGGAGATGTTGTGAGATTCCCTAATATTACAAA
CTTGTGTCCTTTTGGAGAGGTTTTTAATGCTACTAAATTCCCTTCTGTCTATGCATGGGAGAGAAAAAAA
ATTTCTAATTGTGTTGCTGATTACTCTGTGCTCTACAACTCAACATTTTTTTCAACCTTTAAGTGCTATG
GCGTTTCTGCCACTAAGTTGAATGATCTTTGCTTCTCCAATGTCTATGCAGATTCTTTTGTAGTCAAGGG
AGATGATGTAAGACAAATAGCGCCAGGACAAACTGGTGTTATTGCTGATTATAATTATAAATTGCCAGAT
GATTTCATGGGTTGTGTCCTTGCTTGGAATACTAGGAACATTGATGCTACTTCAACTGGTAATTATAATT
ATAAATATAGGTATCTTAGACATGGCAAGCTTAGGCCCTTTGAGAGAGACATATCTAATGTGCCTTTCTC
CCCTGATGGCAAACCTTGCACCCCACCTGCTCTTAATTGTTATTGGCCATTAAATGATTATGGTTTTTAC
ACCACTACTGGCATTGGCTACCAACCTTACAGAGTTGTAGTACTTTCTTTTGAACTTTTAAATGCACCGG
CCACGGTTTGTGGACCAAAATTATCCACTGACCTTATTAAGAACCAGTGTGTCAATTTTAATTTTAATGG
ACTCACTGGTACTGGTGTGTTAACTCCTTCTTCAAAGAGATTTCAACCATTTCAACAATTTGGCCGTGAT
GTTTCTGATTTCACTGATTCCGTTCGAGATCCTAAAACATCTGAAATATTAGACATTTCACCTTGCGCTT
TTGGGGGTGTAAGTGTAATTACACCTGGAACAAATGCTTCATCTGAAGTTGCTGTTCTATATCAAGATGT
TAACTGCACTGATGTTTCTACAGCAATTCATGCAGATCAACTCACACCAGCTTGGCGCATATATTCTACT
GGAAACAATGTATTCCAGACTCAAGCAGGCTGTCTTATAGGAGCTGAGCATGTCGACACTTCTTATGAGT
GCGACATTCCTATTGGAGCTGGCATTTGTGCTAGTTACCATACAGTTTCTTTATTACGTAGTACTAGCCA
AAAATCTATTGTGGCTTATACTATGTCTTTAGGTGCTGATAGTTCAATTGCTTACTCTAATAACACCATT
GCTATACCTACTAACTTTTCAATTAGCATTACTACAGAAGTAATGCCTGTTTCTATGGCTAAAACCTCCG
TAGATTGTAATATGTACATCTGCGGAGATTCTACTGAATGTGCTAATTTGCTTCTCCAATATGGTAGCTT
TTGCACACAACTAAATCGTGCACTCTCAGGTATTGCTGCTGAACAGGATCGCAACACACGTGAAGTGTTC
GCTCAAGTCAAACAAATGTACAAAACCCCAACTTTGAAATATTTTGGTGGTTTTAATTTTTCACAAATAT
TACCTGACCCTCTAAAGCCAACTAAGAGGTCTTTTATTGAGGACTTGCTCTTTAATAAGGTGACACTCGC
TGATGCTGGCTTCATGAAGCAATATGGCGAATGCCTAGGTGATATTAATGCTAGAGATCTCATTTGTGCG
CAGAAGTTCAATGGACTTACAGTGTTGCCACCTCTGCTCACTGATGATATGATTGCTGCCTACACTGCTG
CTCTAGTTAGTGGTACTGCCACTGCTGGATGGACATTTGGTGCTGGCGCTGCTCTTCAAATACCTTTTGC
TATGCAAATGGCATATAGGTTCAATGGCATTGGAGTTACCCAAAATGTTCTCTATGAGAACCAAAAACAA
ATCGCCAACCAATTTAACAAGGCGATTAGTCAAATTCAAGAATCACTTACAACAACATCAACTGCATTGG
GCAAGCTGCAAGACGTTGTTAACCAGAATGCTCAAGCATTAAACACACTTGTTAAACAACTTAGCTCTAA
TTTTGGTGCAATTTCAAGTGTGCTAAATGATATCCTTTCGCGACTTGATAAAGTCGAGGCGGAGGTACAA
ATTGACAGGTTAATTACAGGCAGACTTCAAAGCCTTCAAACCTATGTAACACAACAACTAATCAGGGCTG
CTGAAATCAGGGCTTCTGCTAATCTTGCTGCTACTAAAATGTCTGAGTGTGTTCTTGGACAATCAAAAAG
AGTTGACTTTTGTGGAAAGGGCTACCACCTTATGTCCTTCCCACAAGCAGCCCCGCATGGTGTTGTCTTC
CTACATGTCACGTATGTGCCATCCCAGGAGAGGAACTTCACCACAGCGCCAGCAATTTGTCATGAAGGCA
AAGCATACTTCCCTCGTGAAGGTGTTTTTGTGTTTAATGGCACTTCTTGGTTTATTACACAGAGGAACTT
CTTTTCTCCACAAATAATTACTACAGACAATACATTTGTCTCAGGAAATTGTGATGTCGTTATTGGCATC
ATTAACAACACAGTTTATGATCCTCTGCAACCTGAGCTTGACTCATTCAAAGAAGAGCTGGACAAGTACT
TCAAAAATCATACATCACCAGATGTTGATCTTGGCGACATTTCAGGCATTAACGCTTCTGTCGTCAACAT
TCAAAAAGAAATTGACCGCCTCAATGAGGTCGCTAAAAATTTAAATGAATCACTCATTGACCTTCAAGAA
TTGGGAAAATATGAGCAATATATTAAATGGCCTTGGTATGTTTGGCTCGGCTTCATTGCTGGACTAATTG
CCATCGTCATGGTTACAATCTTGCTTTGTTGCATGACTAGTTGTTGCAGTTGCCTCAAGGGTGCATGCTC
TTGTGGTTCTTGCTGCAAGTTTGATGAGGATGACTCTGAGCCAGTTCTCAAGGGTGTCAAATTACATTAC
ACACTTAATTAAGACGCGATCGCGGCCTCATGGGCCCAGCTTTCTTGTACAAAGTTGGCATTATAAAAAA
TAATTGCTCATCAATTTGTTGCAACGAACAGGTCACTATCAGTCAAAATAAAATCATTATTTGCCATCCA
GCTGATATCCCCTATAGTGAGTCGTATTACATGGTCATAGCTGTTTCCTGGCAGCTCTGGCCCGTGTCTC
AAAATCTCTGATGTTACATTGCACAAGATAAAAATATATCATCATGCCTCCTCTAGACCAGCCAGGACAG
AAATGCCTCGACTTCGCTGCTACCCAAGGTTGCCGGGTGACGCACACCGTGGAAACGGATGAAGGCACGA
ACCCAGTGGACATAAGCCTGTTCGGTTCGTAAGCTGTAATGCAAGTAGCGTATGCGCTCACGCAACTGGT
CCAGAACCTTGACCGAACGCAGCGGTGGTAACGGCGCAGTGGCGGTTTTCATGGCTTGTTATGACTGTTT
TTTTGGGGTACAGTCTATGCCTCGGGCATCCAAGCAGCAAGCGCGTTACGCCGTGGGTCGATGTTTGATG
TTATGGAGCAGCAACGATGTTACGCAGCAGGGCAGTCGCCCTAAAACAAAGTTAAACATTATGAGGGAAG
CGGTGATCGCCGAAGTATCGACTCAACTATCAGAGGTAGTTGGCGTCATCGAGCGCCATCTCGAACCGAC
GTTGCTGGCCGTACATTTGTACGGCTCCGCAGTGGATGGCGGCCTGAAGCCACACAGTGATATTGATTTG
CTGGTTACGGTGACCGTAAGGCTTGATGAAACAACGCGGCGAGCTTTGATCAACGACCTTTTGGAAACTT
CGGCTTCCCCTGGAGAGAGCGAGATTCTCCGCGCTGTAGAAGTCACCATTGTTGTGCACGACGACATCAT
TCCGTGGCGTTATCCAGCTAAGCGCGAACTGCAATTTGGAGAATGGCAGCGCAATGACATTCTTGCAGGT
ATCTTCGAGCCAGCCACGATCGACATTGATCTGGCTATCTTGCTGACAAAAGCAAGAGAACATAGCGTTG
CCTTGGTAGGTCCAGCGGCGGAGGAACTCTTTGATCCGGTTCCTGAACAGGATCTATTTGAGGCGCTAAA
TGAAACCTTAACGCTATGGAACTCGCCGCCCGACTGGGCTGGCGATGAGCGAAATGTAGTGCTTACGTTG
TCCCGCATTTGGTACAGCGCAGTAACCGGCAAAATCGCGCCGAAGGATGTCGCTGCCGACTGGGCAATGG
AGCGCCTGCCGGCCCAGTATCAGCCCGTCATACTTGAAGCTAGACAGGCTTATCTTGGACAAGAAGAAGA
TCGCTTGGCCTCGCGCGCAGATCAGTTGGAAGAATTTGTCCACTACGTGAAAGGCGAGATCACCAAGGTA
GTCGGCAAATAACCCTCGAGCCACCCATGACCAAAATCCCTTAACGTGAGTTACGCGTCGTTCCACTGAG
CGTCAGACCCCGTAGAAAAGATCAAAGGATCTTCTTGAGATCCTTTTTTTCTGCGCGTAATCTGCTGCTT
GCAAACAAAAAAACCACCGCTACCAGCGGTGGTTTGTTTGCCGGATCAAGAGCTACCAACTCTTTTTCCG
AAGGTAACTGGCTTCAGCAGAGCGCAGATACCAAATACTGTTCTTCTAGTGTAGCCGTAGTTAGGCCACC
ACTTCAAGAACTCTGTAGCACCGCCTACATACCTCGCTCTGCTAATCCTGTTACCAGTGGCTGCTGCCAG
TGGCGATAAGTCGTGTCTTACCGGGTTGGACTCAAGACGATAGTTACCGGATAAGGCGCAGCGGTCGGGC
TGAACGGGGGGTTCGTGCACACAGCCCAGCTTGGAGCGAACGACCTACACCGAACTGAGATACCTACAGC
GTGAGCTATGAGAAAGCGCCACGCTTCCCGAAGGGAGAAAGGCGGACAGGTATCCGGTAAGCGGCAGGGT
CGGAACAGGAGAGCGCACGAGGGAGCTTCCAGGGGGAAACGCCTGGTATCTTTATAGTCCTGTCGGGTTT
CGCCACCTCTGACTTGAGCGTCGATTTTTGTGATGCTCGTCAGGGGGGCGGAGCCTATGGAAAAACGCCA
GCAACGCGGCCTTTTTACGGTTCCTGGCCTTTTGCTGGCCTTTTGCTCACATGTTCTTTCCTGCGTTATC
CCCTGATTCTGTGGATAACCGTATTACCGCCTTTGAGTGAGCTGATACCGCTCGCCGCAGCCGAACGACC
GAGCGCAGCGAGTCAGTGAGCGAGGAAGCGGAAGAGCGCCCAATACGCAAACCGCCTCTCCCCGCGCGTT
GGCCGATTCATTAATGCAGCTGGCACGACAGGTTTCCCGACTGGAAAGCGGGCAGTGAGCGCAACGCAAT
TAATACGCGTACCGCTAGCCAGGAAGAGTTTGTAGAAACGCAAAAAGGCCATCCGTCAGGATGGCCTTCT
GCTTAGTTTGATGCCTGGCAGTTTATGGCGGGCGTCCTGCCCGCCACCCTCCGGGCCGTTGCTTCACAAC
GTTCAAATCCGCTCCCGGCGGATTTGTCCTACTCAGGAGAGCGTTCACCGACAAACAACAGATAAAACGA
AAGGCCCAGTCTTCCGACTGAGCCTTTCGTTTTATTTGATGCCTGGCAGTTCCCTACTCTCGCGTTAACG
CTAGCATGGATGTTTTCCCAGTCACGACGTT
Features (pLannotate 1.2.2; 12 found; start..end, strand, type, name):
     33..129     +  protein_bind   attL1: mutant version of attL; recombination site for the Gateway® LR reaction LR Clonase™
    162..3923    +  CDS            S: SPIKE_SARS - Experimental evidence at protein level: Swiss-Prot protein existence level 1. [Spike protein S2']: Acts as a viral fusion peptide which is unmasked following S2 cleavage occurring upon virus endocytosis. From Severe acute respiratory syndrome coronavirus (SARS-CoV).
   3955..4053    -  protein_bind   attL2: mutant version of attL; recombination site for the Gateway® LR reaction LR Clonase™
   4071..4089    -  promoter       T7 promoter: promoter for bacteriophage T7 RNA polymerase
   4279..4302    +  promoter       Pc promoter (fragment): intI1 (promoter lies within the coding sequence); class 1 integron promoter
   4478..4534    +  CDS            GmR (fragment): gentamycin acetyltransferase; aacC1; confers resistance to gentamycin
   4541..5332    +  CDS            SmR: aminoglycoside adenylyltransferase (Murphy, 1985); aadA; confers resistance to spectinomycin and streptomycin
   5425..6013    +  rep_origin     ori: high-copy-number ColE1/pMB1/pBR322/pUC origin of replication
   6196..6288    +  CDS            lacI (fragment): lac repressor; lacI; The lac repressor binds to the lac operator to inhibit transcription in E. coli. This inhibition can be relieved by adding lactose or isopropyl-β-D-thiogalactopyranoside (IPTG).
   6343..6370    -  terminator     rrnB T2 terminator: transcription terminator T2 from the E. coli rrnB gene
   6502..6545    +  terminator     rrnB T1 terminator: Escherichia coli rrnB; transcription terminator T1 from the E. coli rrnB gene
   6592..17      -  CDS            lacZα (fragment) (across the origin): LacZα fragment of β-galactosidase; lacZ fragment
