[The description below was written by a language model from this plasmid's Addgene catalogue record and pLannotate feature annotations shown in this document.]
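Description:
pEntry_SARS-CoV-1-Spike is a Gateway-compatible Entry clone built on the pENTR223.1 backbone (SfiI-cloning version), carrying the coding sequence of the Spike (S) glycoprotein of SARS-CoV-1. The sequenced plasmid is about 6.6 kb. It replicates at high copy number in E. coli through a ColE1/pUC-type origin and is selected with spectinomycin through the aadA (SmR) aminoglycoside adenylyltransferase gene. That gene sits downstream of a fragment of the class 1 integron Pc promoter and a short remnant of a gentamicin resistance gene. Small lacI and lacZα fragments are also annotated as backbone remnants. rrnB T1 and T2 terminators lie upstream of the cloning region, where they help insulate the insert from read-through transcription.

The roughly 3.8 kb Spike open reading frame was produced by commercial gene synthesis and inserted between two SfiI sites, so that it lies between the attL1 and attL2 recombination sites. According to the depositor's notes, the 5′ linker supplies BamHI sites flanking an ATG start codon. The 3′ linker supplies a PacI site containing a TAA stop codon, followed by an AsiSI site. This layout suggests that the start and stop codons can be altered by restriction digestion, although the record does not describe that use explicitly. No promoter is positioned to express the insert; the only annotated T7 promoter lies outside attL2, pointing back toward the cassette. The plasmid therefore serves as a donor rather than an expression vector. An LR Clonase reaction moves the Spike ORF into any attR-containing Destination vector, which then provides the promoter, tags and host context. It belongs to a collection of human coronavirus protein-coding Entry clones intended as a flexible, multipurpose resource.
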