Addgene plasmid #168864: pEntry_SARS-CoV-1-Spike
Purpose: Gateway-compatible Entry vector
Depositing lab: Pascal Falter-Braun. Depositing organization: Helmholtz Munich. Publication: A resource of human coronavirus protein-coding sequences in a flexible, multipurpose Gateway Entry clone collection. Weller B, Lin CW, Pogoutse O, Sauer M, Marin-de la Rosa N, Strobel A, Young V, Knapp JJ, Rayhan A, Falter C, Kim DK, Roth FP, Falter-Braun P. G3 (Bethesda). 2023 Jul 5;13(7):jkad105. doi: 10.1093/g3journal/jkad105. PubMed 37267226.
Backbone
  Vector backbone: pENTR223.1*SfiI
  Backbone size w/o insert (bp): 2800
  Vector type: Gateway-compatible Entry vector
Growth in bacteria
  Bacterial resistance: Spectinomycin, 50 μg/mL
  Growth temperature: 37°C
  Growth strain: DH5alpha
  Copy number: High Copy
Gene/Insert
  Gene/Insert name: SARS-CoV-1-Spike (alt name: Spike (S))
  Species: Other
  Insert size (bp): 3768
  Entrez Gene: S (a.k.a. sars2, E2)
  Cloning method: Restriction Enzyme; 5′ cloning site SfiI (unknown if destroyed); 3′ cloning site SfiI (unknown if destroyed)
  Sequencing primers: 5′ M13 uni (-21); 3′ M13 rev (-29)
Resource information
  A portion of this plasmid was derived from a plasmid made by: Synthesized by Twist Bioscience
Terms and licenses: Academic/Nonprofit Terms; Industry Terms: Not Available to Industry
Depositor comments: 5'-linker: SfiI-BamHI-ATG-BamHI (GGCCGTCAaggccaggatccatgggatcc), 3'-linker: PacI-TAA-AsiSI-SfiI (cttaatTAAgacgcgatcgcggcctcatGGGCC).
How to cite: pEntry_SARS-CoV-1-Spike was a gift from Pascal Falter-Braun (Addgene plasmid # 168864 ; http://n2t.net/addgene:168864 ; RRID:Addgene_168864)
