>Addgene plasmid #168864 | pEntry_SARS-CoV-1-Spike | depositor partial sequence | sequence record 327292 | gene-specific Insert sequence
TTTATTTTCTTATTATTTCTTACTCTCACTAGTGGTAGTGACCTTGACCGGTGCACCACTTTTGATGATG
TTCAAGCTCCTAATTACACTCAACATACTTCATCTATGAGGGGGGTTTACTATCCTGATGAAATTTTTAG
ATCAGACACTCTTTATTTAACTCAGGATTTATTTCTTCCATTTTATTCTAATGTTACAGGGTTTCATACT
ATTAATCATACGTTTGGCAACCCTGTCATACCTTTTAAGGATGGTATTTATTTTGCTGCCACAGAGAAAT
CAAATGTTGTCCGTGGTTGGGTTTTTGGTTCTACCATGAACAACAAGTCACAGTCGGTGATTATTATTAA
CAATTCTACTAATGTTGTTATACGAGCATGTAACTTTGAATTGTGTGACAACCCTTTCTTTGCTGTTTCT
AAACCCATGGGTACACAGACACATACTATGATATTCGATAATGCATTTAATTGCACTTTCGAGTACATAT
CTGATGCCTTTTCGCTTGATGTTTCAGAAAAGTCAGGTAATTTTAAACACTTACGAGAGTTTGTGTTTAA
AAATAAAGATGGGTTTCTCTATGTTTATAAGGGCTATCAACCTATAGATGTAGTTCGTGATCTACCTTCT
GGTTTTAACACTTTGAAACCTATTTTTAAGTTGCCTCTTGGTATTAACATTACAAATTTTAGAGCCATTC
TTACAGCCTTTTCACCTGCTCAAGACATTTGGGGCACGTCAGCTGCAGCCTATTTTGTTGGCTATTTAAA
GCCAACTACATTTATGCTCAAGTATGATGAAAATGGTACAATCACAGATGCTGTTGATTGTTCTCAAAAT
CCACTTGCTGAACTCAAATGCTCTGTTAAGAGCTTTGAGATTGACAAAGGAATTTACCAGACCTCTAATT
TCAGGGTTGTTCCCTCAGGAGATGTTGTGAGATTCCCTAATATTACAAACTTGTGTCCTTTTGGAGAGGT
TTTTAATGCTACTAAATTCCCTTCTGTCTATGCATGGGAGAGAAAAAAAATTTCTAATTGTGTTGCTGAT
TACTCTGTGCTCTACAACTCAACATTTTTTTCAACCTTTAAGTGCTATGGCGTTTCTGCCACTAAGTTGA
ATGATCTTTGCTTCTCCAATGTCTATGCAGATTCTTTTGTAGTCAAGGGAGATGATGTAAGACAAATAGC
GCCAGGACAAACTGGTGTTATTGCTGATTATAATTATAAATTGCCAGATGATTTCATGGGTTGTGTCCTT
GCTTGGAATACTAGGAACATTGATGCTACTTCAACTGGTAATTATAATTATAAATATAGGTATCTTAGAC
ATGGCAAGCTTAGGCCCTTTGAGAGAGACATATCTAATGTGCCTTTCTCCCCTGATGGCAAACCTTGCAC
CCCACCTGCTCTTAATTGTTATTGGCCATTAAATGATTATGGTTTTTACACCACTACTGGCATTGGCTAC
CAACCTTACAGAGTTGTAGTACTTTCTTTTGAACTTTTAAATGCACCGGCCACGGTTTGTGGACCAAAAT
TATCCACTGACCTTATTAAGAACCAGTGTGTCAATTTTAATTTTAATGGACTCACTGGTACTGGTGTGTT
AACTCCTTCTTCAAAGAGATTTCAACCATTTCAACAATTTGGCCGTGATGTTTCTGATTTCACTGATTCC
GTTCGAGATCCTAAAACATCTGAAATATTAGACATTTCACCTTGCGCTTTTGGGGGTGTAAGTGTAATTA
CACCTGGAACAAATGCTTCATCTGAAGTTGCTGTTCTATATCAAGATGTTAACTGCACTGATGTTTCTAC
AGCAATTCATGCAGATCAACTCACACCAGCTTGGCGCATATATTCTACTGGAAACAATGTATTCCAGACT
CAAGCAGGCTGTCTTATAGGAGCTGAGCATGTCGACACTTCTTATGAGTGCGACATTCCTATTGGAGCTG
GCATTTGTGCTAGTTACCATACAGTTTCTTTATTACGTAGTACTAGCCAAAAATCTATTGTGGCTTATAC
TATGTCTTTAGGTGCTGATAGTTCAATTGCTTACTCTAATAACACCATTGCTATACCTACTAACTTTTCA
ATTAGCATTACTACAGAAGTAATGCCTGTTTCTATGGCTAAAACCTCCGTAGATTGTAATATGTACATCT
GCGGAGATTCTACTGAATGTGCTAATTTGCTTCTCCAATATGGTAGCTTTTGCACACAACTAAATCGTGC
ACTCTCAGGTATTGCTGCTGAACAGGATCGCAACACACGTGAAGTGTTCGCTCAAGTCAAACAAATGTAC
AAAACCCCAACTTTGAAATATTTTGGTGGTTTTAATTTTTCACAAATATTACCTGACCCTCTAAAGCCAA
CTAAGAGGTCTTTTATTGAGGACTTGCTCTTTAATAAGGTGACACTCGCTGATGCTGGCTTCATGAAGCA
ATATGGCGAATGCCTAGGTGATATTAATGCTAGAGATCTCATTTGTGCGCAGAAGTTCAATGGACTTACA
GTGTTGCCACCTCTGCTCACTGATGATATGATTGCTGCCTACACTGCTGCTCTAGTTAGTGGTACTGCCA
CTGCTGGATGGACATTTGGTGCTGGCGCTGCTCTTCAAATACCTTTTGCTATGCAAATGGCATATAGGTT
CAATGGCATTGGAGTTACCCAAAATGTTCTCTATGAGAACCAAAAACAAATCGCCAACCAATTTAACAAG
GCGATTAGTCAAATTCAAGAATCACTTACAACAACATCAACTGCATTGGGCAAGCTGCAAGACGTTGTTA
ACCAGAATGCTCAAGCATTAAACACACTTGTTAAACAACTTAGCTCTAATTTTGGTGCAATTTCAAGTGT
GCTAAATGATATCCTTTCGCGACTTGATAAAGTCGAGGCGGAGGTACAAATTGACAGGTTAATTACAGGC
AGACTTCAAAGCCTTCAAACCTATGTAACACAACAACTAATCAGGGCTGCTGAAATCAGGGCTTCTGCTA
ATCTTGCTGCTACTAAAATGTCTGAGTGTGTTCTTGGACAATCAAAAAGAGTTGACTTTTGTGGAAAGGG
CTACCACCTTATGTCCTTCCCACAAGCAGCCCCGCATGGTGTTGTCTTCCTACATGTCACGTATGTGCCA
TCCCAGGAGAGGAACTTCACCACAGCGCCAGCAATTTGTCATGAAGGCAAAGCATACTTCCCTCGTGAAG
GTGTTTTTGTGTTTAATGGCACTTCTTGGTTTATTACACAGAGGAACTTCTTTTCTCCACAAATAATTAC
TACAGACAATACATTTGTCTCAGGAAATTGTGATGTCGTTATTGGCATCATTAACAACACAGTTTATGAT
CCTCTGCAACCTGAGCTTGACTCATTCAAAGAAGAGCTGGACAAGTACTTCAAAAATCATACATCACCAG
ATGTTGATCTTGGCGACATTTCAGGCATTAACGCTTCTGTCGTCAACATTCAAAAAGAAATTGACCGCCT
CAATGAGGTCGCTAAAAATTTAAATGAATCACTCATTGACCTTCAAGAATTGGGAAAATATGAGCAATAT
ATTAAATGGCCTTGGTATGTTTGGCTCGGCTTCATTGCTGGACTAATTGCCATCGTCATGGTTACAATCT
TGCTTTGTTGCATGACTAGTTGTTGCAGTTGCCTCAAGGGTGCATGCTCTTGTGGTTCTTGCTGCAAGTT
TGATGAGGATGACTCTGAGCCAGTTCTCAAGGGTGTCAAATTACATTACACA
